Addgene plasmid #103231: LSB-hsa-miR-136-5p
Purpose: Used to sense miRNA activity using fluorescence based tools. hsa-miR-136-5p target in 3' UTR of of mKate. miRNA activity can be measured by the repression of mKate2 relative to EBFP2 fluorescent proteins . Plasmid is inherently unstable; please see Depositor Comments
Depositing lab: Ron Weiss. Depositing organization: Massachusetts Institute of Technology. Publication: A mixed antagonistic/synergistic miRNA repression model enables accurate predictions of multi-input miRNA sensor activity. Gam JJ, Babb J, Weiss R. Nat Commun. 2018 Jun 22;9(1):2430. doi: 10.1038/s41467-018-04575-0. PubMed 29934631.
Backbone
  Vector backbone: Low Sensor Backbone (LSB)
  Vector type: Mammalian Expression, Synthetic Biology
Growth in bacteria
  Bacterial resistance: Ampicillin and Kanamycin, 100 & 50 μg/mL
  Growth temperature: 30°C
  Growth strain: NEB Stable
  Copy number: High Copy
Gene/Insert
  Gene/Insert name: hsa-miR-136-5p target
  Species: H. sapiens (human)
  Entrez Gene: MIR136 (a.k.a. MIRN136, miRNA136, mir-136)
  Promoter: EF-1a
  Cloning method: Gibson Cloning
Terms and licenses: Academic/Nonprofit Terms; Industry Terms: Not Available to Industry
Depositor comments: Please note that this plasmid is inherently unstable due to a repeating poly A element. We recommend performing a diagnostic digest on multiple colonies upon receipt. The depositors would like to note the presence of several discrepancies between the depositor sequence and physical plasmid sequence. In particular, the sequences upstream and downstream of the puromycin coding region have 10 bp insertions which do not affect the ability to perform puromycin selection. The sequences for those regions within the physical plasmids are as follows: Upstream of Puro: GAATTCGACCGCCTGTCTCAAGGTGCCACC; Downstream of Puro: GCTTTGAGACTACGCGTGAATTCACTCCTC.
How to cite: LSB-hsa-miR-136-5p was a gift from Ron Weiss (Addgene plasmid # 103231 ; http://n2t.net/addgene:103231 ; RRID:Addgene_103231)
