[The description below was written by a language model from this plasmid's Addgene catalogue record and pLannotate feature annotations shown in this document.]
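Description:
LSB-hsa-miR-136-5p is a mammalian expression plasmid from a synthetic-biology miRNA sensor series, built on the Low Sensor Backbone (LSB) and designed to report the activity of human miR-136-5p by fluorescence. It replicates in E. coli from a high-copy ColE1/pUC-type origin and carries both an ampicillin resistance gene (β-lactamase with its bla promoter) and a kanamycin resistance gene (aph(3')-Ia), with dual selection recorded. A puromycin N-acetyltransferase coding sequence followed by a rabbit β-globin polyadenylation signal is also present for selection in mammalian cells. No dedicated mammalian promoter for it is annotated in the feature table.

The payload consists of two parallel transcription units in the same orientation. Each uses the human EF-1α core promoter with intron A, flanked by Gateway attB4/attB1 sites that are remnants of modular assembly, followed by a fluorescent protein, an attB2 site and a β-globin 3' region with its poly(A) signal. The first unit expresses the red protein mKate2, and according to the record the hsa-miR-136-5p target sequence sits in its 3' UTR. The target itself is not annotated, but there is an unannotated gap between attB2 and the β-globin fragment in this unit that is absent from the second. The second unit expresses EBFP2 without a target and serves as an internal normaliser for delivery and expression. When miR-136-5p is active in a transfected cell, mKate2 is repressed relative to EBFP2, so the red-to-blue ratio gives a readout of miRNA activity.

The depositor notes that the repeated poly(A) elements make the plasmid inherently unstable. Small insertions flanking the puromycin coding region also differ between the deposited sequence and the physical plasmid, reportedly without affecting puromycin selection.
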