Features (pLannotate 1.2.2; 28 found; start..end, strand, type, name):
     87..675     -  rep_origin     ori: high-copy-number ColE1/pMB1/pBR322/pUC origin of replication
    846..1706    -  CDS            AmpR: β-lactamase; bla; confers resistance to ampicillin, carbenicillin, and related antibiotics
   1707..1778    -  promoter       AmpR promoter: bla
   1857..2456    +  CDS            PuroR: puromycin N-acetyltransferase; pac from Streptomyces alboniger; confers resistance to puromycin
   2461..2541    +  CDS            HBB (fragment): HBB_PONPY - Experimental evidence at transcript level: Swiss-Prot protein existence level 2. Involved in oxygen transport from the lung to the various peripheral tissues. From Pongo pygmaeus (Bornean orangutan).
   2612..2667    +  polyA_signal   β-globin poly(A) signal: rabbit β-globin polyadenylation signal (Gil and Proudfoot, 1987)
   3646..3666    +  protein_bind   attB4: mutant version of attB; core recombination site for the Gateway® BP reaction BP Clonase™
   3734..3945    +  promoter       EF-1α core promoter: core promoter for human elongation factor EF-1α
   3946..4884    +  intron         EF-1α intron A: intron upstream of the start codon of human EF-1α
   4911..4931    +  protein_bind   attB1: mutant version of attB; core recombination site for the Gateway® BP reaction BP Clonase™
   4951..5646    +  CDS            mKate2: mKate2 is a basic (constitutively fluorescent) red fluorescent protein published in 2009, derived from Entacmaea quadricolor. It is reported to be a rapidly-maturing monomer with moderate acid sensitivity.
   5666..5690    -  protein_bind   attB2: mutant version of attB; recombination site for the Gateway® BP reaction BP Clonase™
   5838..5912    +  CDS            HBB (fragment): HBB_PONPY - Experimental evidence at transcript level: Swiss-Prot protein existence level 2. Involved in oxygen transport from the lung to the various peripheral tissues. From Pongo pygmaeus (Bornean orangutan).
   5983..6038    +  polyA_signal   β-globin poly(A) signal: rabbit β-globin polyadenylation signal (Gil and Proudfoot, 1987)
   6422..6447    +  misc_feature   SA: splice acceptor site
   7119..7139    +  protein_bind   attB4: mutant version of attB; core recombination site for the Gateway® BP reaction BP Clonase™
   7207..7418    +  promoter       EF-1α core promoter: core promoter for human elongation factor EF-1α
   7419..8357    +  intron         EF-1α intron A: intron upstream of the start codon of human EF-1α
   8384..8404    +  protein_bind   attB1: mutant version of attB; core recombination site for the Gateway® BP reaction BP Clonase™
   8415..9131    +  CDS            EBFP2: EBFP2 is a basic (constitutively fluorescent) blue fluorescent protein published in 2007, derived from Aequorea victoria. It is reported to be a rapidly-maturing monomer with moderate acid sensitivity.
   9139..9163    -  protein_bind   attB2: mutant version of attB; recombination site for the Gateway® BP reaction BP Clonase™
   9167..9247    +  CDS            HBB (fragment): HBB_PONPY - Experimental evidence at transcript level: Swiss-Prot protein existence level 2. Involved in oxygen transport from the lung to the various peripheral tissues. From Pongo pygmaeus (Bornean orangutan).
   9318..9373    +  polyA_signal   β-globin poly(A) signal: rabbit β-globin polyadenylation signal (Gil and Proudfoot, 1987)
   9756..9778    -  protein_bind   lac operator (fragment): The lac repressor binds to the lac operator to inhibit transcription in E. coli. This inhibition can be relieved by adding lactose or isopropyl-β-D-thiogalactopyranoside (IPTG). lac repressor encoded by lacI
   9782..9812    -  promoter       lac promoter: promoter for the E. coli lac operon
   9827..9848    -  protein_bind   CAP binding site: CAP binding activates transcription in the presence of cAMP. E. coli catabolite activator protein
   9861..9900    -  CDS            lacI (fragment): lac repressor; lacI; The lac repressor binds to the lac operator to inhibit transcription in E. coli. This inhibition can be relieved by adding lactose or isopropyl-β-D-thiogalactopyranoside (IPTG).
  10073..10882   +  CDS            KanR: aminoglycoside phosphotransferase; aph(3')-Ia; confers resistance to kanamycin in bacteria or G418 (Geneticin®) in eukaryotes
>Addgene plasmid #103231 | LSB-hsa-miR-136-5p | depositor full sequence | sequence record 195511 | Full Sequence
AATTGAGGGGATAACGCAGGAAAGAACATGTGAGCAAAAGGCCAGCAAAAGGCCAGGAACCGTAAAAAGG
CCGCGTTGCTGGCGTTTTTCCATAGGCTCCGCCCCCCTGACGAGCATCACAAAAATCGACGCTCAAGTCA
GAGGTGGCGAAACCCGACAGGACTATAAAGATACCAGGCGTTTCCCCCTGGAAGCTCCCTCGTGCGCTCT
CCTGTTCCGACCCTGCCGCTTACCGGATACCTGTCCGCCTTTCTCCCTTCGGGAAGCGTGGCGCTTTCTC
ATAGCTCACGCTGTAGGTATCTCAGTTCGGTGTAGGTCGTTCGCTCCAAGCTGGGCTGTGTGCACGAACC
CCCCGTTCAGCCCGACCGCTGCGCCTTATCCGGTAACTATCGTCTTGAGTCCAACCCGGTAAGACACGAC
TTATCGCCACTGGCAGCAGCCACTGGTAACAGGATTAGCAGAGCGAGGTATGTAGGCGGTGCTACAGAGT
TCTTGAAGTGGTGGCCTAACTACGGCTACACTAGAAGAACAGTATTTGGTATCTGCGCTCTGCTGAAGCC
AGTTACCTTCGGAAAAAGAGTTGGTAGCTCTTGATCCGGCAAACAAACCACCGCTGGTAGCGGTGGTTTT
TTTGTTTGCAAGCAGCAGATTACGCGCAGAAAAAAAGGATCTCAAGAAGATCCTTTGATCTTTTCTACGG
GGTCTGACGCTCAGTGGAACGAAAACTCACGTTAAGGGATTTTGGTCATGAGATTATCAAAAAGGATCTT
CACCTAGATCCTTTTAAATTAAAAATGAAGTTTTAAATCAATCTAAAGTATATATGAGTAAACTTGGTCT
GACAGTTACCAATGCTTAATCAGTGAGGCACCTATCTCAGCGATCTGTCTATTTCGTTCATCCATAGTTG
CCTGACTCCCCGTCGTGTAGATAACTACGATACGGGAGGGCTTACCATCTGGCCCCAGTGCTGCAATGAT
ACCGCGAGAACCACGCTCACCGGCTCCAGATTTATCAGCAATAAACCAGCCAGCCGGAAGGGCCGAGCGC
AGAAGTGGTCCTGCAACTTTATCCGCCTCCATCCAGTCTATTAATTGTTGCCGGGAAGCTAGAGTAAGTA
GTTCGCCAGTTAATAGTTTGCGCAACGTTGTTGCCATTGCTACAGGCATCGTGGTGTCACGCTCGTCGTT
TGGTATGGCTTCATTCAGCTCCGGTTCCCAACGATCAAGGCGAGTTACATGATCCCCCATGTTGTGCAAA
AAAGCGGTTAGCTCCTTCGGTCCTCCGATCGTTGTCAGAAGTAAGTTGGCCGCAGTGTTATCACTCATGG
TTATGGCAGCACTGCATAATTCTCTTACTGTCATGCCATCCGTAAGATGCTTTTCTGTGACTGGTGAGTA
CTCAACCAAGTCATTCTGAGAATAGTGTATGCGGCGACCGAGTTGCTCTTGCCCGGCGTCAATACGGGAT
AATACCGCGCCACATAGCAGAACTTTAAAAGTGCTCATCATTGGAAAACGTTCTTCGGGGCGAAAACTCT
CAAGGATCTTACCGCTGTTGAGATCCAGTTCGATGTAACCCACTCGTGCACCCAACTGATCTTCAGCATC
TTTTACTTTCACCAGCGTTTCTGGGTGAGCAAAAACAGGAAGGCAAAATGCCGCAAAAAAGGGAATAAGG
GCGACACGGAAATGTTGAATACTCATACTCTTCCTTTTTCAATATTATTGAAGCATTTATCAGGGTTATT
GTCTCATGAGCGGATACATATTTGAATGTAGCTCCGAATTTCTCGAGGGCTTGTCGACGACGGCGGTCTC
CGTCGTCAGGATCATGAATTCGACCCGCCTGCCACCATGACCGAGTACAAGCCCACGGTGCGCCTCGCCA
CCCGCGACGACGTCCCCCGGGCCGTACGCACCCTCGCCGCCGCGTTCGCCGACTACCCCGCCACGCGCCA
CACCGTCGACCCGGACCGCCACATCGAGCGGGTCACCGAGCTGCAAGAACTCTTCCTCACGCGCGTCGGG
CTCGACATCGGCAAGGTGTGGGTCGCGGACGACGGCGCCGCGGTGGCGGTCTGGACCACGCCGGAGAGCG
TCGAAGCGGGGGCGGTGTTCGCCGAGATCGGCCCGCGCATGGCCGAGTTGAGCGGTTCCCGGCTGGCCGC
GCAGCAACAGATGGAAGGCCTCCTGGCGCCGCACCGGCCCAAGGAGCCCGCGTGGTTCCTGGCCACCGTC
GGCGTCTCGCCCGACCACCAGGGCAAGGGTCTGGGCAGCGCCGTCGTGCTCCCCGGAGTGGAGGCGGCCG
AGCGCGCCGGGGTGCCCGCCTTCCTGGAGACATCCGCGCCCCGCAACCTCCCCTTCTACGAGCGGCTCGG
CTTCACCGTCACCGCCGACGTCGAGGTGCCCGAAGGACCGCGCACCTGGTGCATGACCCGCAAGCCCGGT
GCCTGATACGCGTGAATTCACTCCTCAGGTGCAGGCTGCCTATCAGAAGGTGGTGGCTGGTGTGGCCAAT
GCCCTGGCTCACAAATACCACTGAGATCTTTTTCCCTCTGCCAAAAATTATGGGGACATCATGAAGCCCC
TTGAGCATCTGACTTCTGGCTAATAAAGGAAATTTATTTTCATTGCAATAGTGTGTTGGAATTTTTTGTG
TCTCTCACTCGGAAGGACATATGGGAGGGCAAATCATTTAAAACATCAGAATGAGTATTTGGTTTAGAGT
TTGGCAACATATGCCCATATGCTGGCTGCCATGAACAAAGGTTGGCTATAAAGAGGTCATCAGTATATGA
AACAGCCCCCTGCTGTCCATTCCTTATTCCATAGAAAAGCCTTGACTTGAGGTTAGATTTTTTTTATATT
TTGTTTTGTGTTATTTTTTTCTTTAACATCCCTAAAATTTTCCTTACATGTTTTACTAGCCAGATTTTTC
CTCCTCTCCTGACTACTCCCAGTCATAGCTGTCCCTCTTCTCTTATGGAGATCCCTCGACCTGCAGCCCA
AGCTTGAATTCTCTAGAATTACCCTGTTATCCCTATGCTTGGTTTACCGAGCTCTTATTGGTTTTCAAAC
TTCATTGACTGTGCCCAACGCGCCTGGGAGCTCACGGGGACAGCCCCCCCCCAAAGCCCCCAGGGATGTA
ATTACGTCCCTCCCCCGCTAGGGGGCAGCAGCGAGCCGCCCGGGGCTCCGCTCCGGTCCGGCGCTCCCCC
CGCATCCCCGAGCCGGCAGCGTGCGGGGACAGCCCGGGCACGGGGAAGGTGGCACGGGATCGCTTTCCTC
TGAACGCTTCTCGCTGCTCTTTGAGCCTGCAGACACCTGGGGGGATACGGGGAAAAAGCTAGGCTGAAAG
ACCGGTTCTTAGAATGACACGCGCCTGGGAGCTCACGGGGACAGCCCCCCCCCAAAGCCCCCAGGGATGT
AATTACGTCCCTCCCCCGCTAGGGGGCAGCAGCGAGCCGCCCGGGGCTCCGCTCCGGTCCGGCGCTCCCC
CCGCATCCCCGAGCCGGCAGCGTGCGGGGACAGCCCGGGCACGGGGAAGGTGGCACGGGATCGCTTTCCT
CTGAACGCTTCTCGCTGCTCTTTGAGCCTGCAGACACCTGGGGGGATACGGGGAAAAAGCTAACTTCTGA
GACGACAACTTTGTATAGAAAAGTTGGCTCCGAATTCGCCCTTGACAGCAGAGATCCAGTTTGGTTAATT
AATTGGCTCCGGTGCCCGTCAGTGGGCAGAGCGCACATCGCCCACAGTCCCCGAGAAGTTGTGGGGAGGG
GTCGGCAATTGAACCGGTGCCTAGAGAAGGTGGCGCGGGGTAAACTGGGAAAGTGATGTCGTGTACTGGC
TCCGCCTTTTTCCCGAGGGTGGGGGAGAACCGTATATAAGTGCAGTAGTCGCCGTGAACGTTCTTTTTCG
CAACGGGTTTGCCGCCAGAACACAGGTAAGTGCCGTGTGTGGTTCCCGCGGGCCTGGCCTCTTTACGGGT
TATGGCCCTTGCGTGCCTTGAATTACTTCCACCTGGCTGCAGTACGTGATTCTTGATCCCGAGCTTCGGG
TTGGAAGTGGGTGGGAGAGTTCGAGGCCTTGCGCTTAAGGAGCCCCTTCGCCTCGTGCTTGAGTTGAGGC
CTGGCCTGGGCGCTGGGGCCGCCGCGTGCGAATCTGGTGGCACCTTCGCGCCTGTCTCGCTGCTTTCGAT
AAGTCTCTAGCCATTTAAAATTTTTGATGACCTGCTGCGACGCTTTTTTTCTGGCAAGATAGTCTTGTAA
ATGCGGGCCAAGATCTGCACACTGGTATTTCGGTTTTTGGGGCCGCGGGCGGCGACGGGGCCCGTGCGTC
CCAGCGCACATGTTCGGCGAGGCGGGGCCTGCGAGCGCGGCCACCGAGAATCGGACGGGGGTAGTCTCAA
GCTGGCCGGCCTGCTCTGGTGCCTGGCCTCGCGCCGCCGTGTATCGCCCCGCCCTGGGCGGCAAGGCTGG
CCCGGTCGGCACCAGTTGCGTGAGCGGAAAGATGGCCGCTTCCCGGCCCTGCTGCAGGGAGCTCAAAATG
GAGGACGCGGCGCTCGGGAGAGCGGGCGGGTGAGTCACCCACACAAAGGAAAAGGGCCTTTCCGTCCTCA
GCCGTCGCTTCATGTGACTCCACGGAGTACCGGGCGCCGTCCAGGCACCTCGATTAGTTCTCGAGCTTTT
GGAGTACGTCGTCTTTAGGTTGGGGGGAGGGGTTTTATGCGATGGAGTTTCCCCACACTGAGTGGGTGGA
GACTGAAGTTAGGCCAGCTTGGCACTTGATGTAATTCTCCTTGGAATTTGCCCTTTTTGAGTTTGGATCT
TGGTTCATTCTCAAGCCTCAGACAGTGGTTCAAAGTTTTTTTCTTCCATTTCAGGTGTCGTGAGAAGGGC
GAATTCGACCCAAGTTTGTACAAAAAAGCAGGCTGGATCCAGGTGCCACCATGGTGAGCGAGCTGATTAA
GGAGAACATGCACATGAAGCTGTACATGGAGGGCACCGTGAACAACCACCACTTCAAGTGCACATCCGAG
GGCGAAGGCAAGCCCTACGAGGGCACCCAGACCATGAGAATCAAGGCGGTCGAGGGCGGCCCTCTCCCCT
TCGCCTTCGACATCCTGGCTACCAGCTTCATGTACGGCAGCAAAACCTTCATCAACCACACCCAGGGCAT
CCCCGACTTCTTTAAGCAGTCCTTCCCCGAGGGCTTCACATGGGAGAGAGTCACCACATACGAAGATGGG
GGCGTGCTGACCGCTACCCAGGACACCAGCCTCCAGGACGGCTGCCTCATCTACAACGTCAAGATCAGAG
GGGTGAACTTCCCATCCAACGGCCCTGTGATGCAGAAGAAAACACTCGGCTGGGAGGCCTCCACCGAGAC
ACTGTACCCCGCTGACGGCGGCCTGGAAGGCAGAGCCGACATGGCCCTGAAGCTCGTGGGCGGGGGCCAC
CTGATCTGCAACCTTAAGACCACATACAGATCCAAGAAACCCGCTAAGAACCTCAAGATGCCCGGCGTCT
ACTATGTGGACAGGAGACTGGAAAGAATCAAGGAGGCCGACAAAGAGACATACGTCGAGCAGCACGAGGT
GGCTGTGGCCAGATACTGCGACCTCCCTAGCAAACTGGGGCACAAACTTAATTGAGAATTCTACCACCCA
GCTTTCTTGTACAAAGTGGTACGTCTCAAGACCAGAGGTCTCTGCTTTGCTAGAATCCATCATCAAAACA
AATGGAGTTCCATCATCAAAACAAATGGAGTTCCATCATCAAAACAAATGGAGTTCCATCATCAAAACAA
ATGGAGTCAACCAGAAGAGACCTGTGCTTCACTCCTCAGGTGCAGGCTGCCTATCAGAAGGTGGTGGCTG
GTGTGGCCAATGCCCTGGCTCACAAATACCACTGAGATCTTTTTCCCTCTGCCAAAAATTATGGGGACAT
CATGAAGCCCCTTGAGCATCTGACTTCTGGCTAATAAAGGAAATTTATTTTCATTGCAATAGTGTGTTGG
AATTTTTTGTGTCTCTCACTCGGAAGGACATATGGGAGGGCAAATCATTTAAAACATCAGAATGAGTATT
TGGTTTAGAGTTTGGCAACATATGCCCATATGCTGGCTGCCATGAACAAAGGTTGGCTATAAAGAGGTCA
TCAGTATATGAAACAGCCCCCTGCTGTCCATTCCTTATTCCATAGAAAAGCCTTGACTTGAGGTTAGATT
TTTTTTATATTTTGTTTTGTGTTATTTTTTTCTTTAACATCCCTAAAATTTTCCTTACATGTTTTACTAG
CCAGATTTTTCCTCCTCTCCTGACTACTCCCAGTCATAGCTGTCCCTCTTCTCTTATGGAGATCCCGAGC
GGTGCGTTTTTATGCTTGTAGTATTGTATAATGTTTTTAAGATCCAAGCTTCTGACCTCTTCTCTTCCTC
CCACAGGGCCTCGAGACAATTGCATCGATGGTACCAGTGAAAGTCTGCAATGAATTCGAGTTGGCGCGCC
TGTCATTCTAAATCTCTCTTTCAGCCTAAAGCTTTTTCCCCGTATCCCCCCAGGTGTCTGCAGGCTCAAA
GAGCAGCGAGAAGCGTTCAGAGGAAAGCGATCCCGTGCCACCTTCCCCGTGCCCGGGCTGTCCCCGCACG
CTGCCGGCTCGGGGATGCGGGGGGAGCGCCGGACCGGAGCGGAGCCCCGGGCGGCTCGCTGCTGCCCCCT
AGCGGGGGAGGGACGTAATTACATCCCTGGGGGCTTTGGGAGGGGGCTGTCCCCGTGAGCTCCCAGGCGC
GCCTGTCATTCTAAATCTCTCTTTCAGCCTAAAGCTTTTTCCCCGTATCCCCCCAGGTGTCTGCAGGCTC
AAAGAGCAGCGAGAAGCGTTCAGAGGAAAGCGATCCCGTGCCACCTTCCCCGTGCCCGGGCTGTCCCCGC
ACGCTGCCGGCTCGGGGATGCGGGGGGAGCGCCGGACCGGAGCGGAGCCCCGGGCGGCTCGCTGCTGCCC
CCTAGCGGGGGAGGGACGTAATTACATCCCTGGGGGCTTTGGGGGGGGGCTGTCCCCGTGAGCTCCCAGG
CGCGCCAACTCGGTACCGTATCGATGTCGACGTTAACGCTAGTGATATCAACTTTGTATAGAAAAGTTGG
CTCCGAATTCGCCCTTGACAGCAGAGATCCAGTTTGGTTAATTAATTGGCTCCGGTGCCCGTCAGTGGGC
AGAGCGCACATCGCCCACAGTCCCCGAGAAGTTGTGGGGAGGGGTCGGCAATTGAACCGGTGCCTAGAGA
AGGTGGCGCGGGGTAAACTGGGAAAGTGATGTCGTGTACTGGCTCCGCCTTTTTCCCGAGGGTGGGGGAG
AACCGTATATAAGTGCAGTAGTCGCCGTGAACGTTCTTTTTCGCAACGGGTTTGCCGCCAGAACACAGGT
AAGTGCCGTGTGTGGTTCCCGCGGGCCTGGCCTCTTTACGGGTTATGGCCCTTGCGTGCCTTGAATTACT
TCCACCTGGCTGCAGTACGTGATTCTTGATCCCGAGCTTCGGGTTGGAAGTGGGTGGGAGAGTTCGAGGC
CTTGCGCTTAAGGAGCCCCTTCGCCTCGTGCTTGAGTTGAGGCCTGGCCTGGGCGCTGGGGCCGCCGCGT
GCGAATCTGGTGGCACCTTCGCGCCTGTCTCGCTGCTTTCGATAAGTCTCTAGCCATTTAAAATTTTTGA
TGACCTGCTGCGACGCTTTTTTTCTGGCAAGATAGTCTTGTAAATGCGGGCCAAGATCTGCACACTGGTA
TTTCGGTTTTTGGGGCCGCGGGCGGCGACGGGGCCCGTGCGTCCCAGCGCACATGTTCGGCGAGGCGGGG
CCTGCGAGCGCGGCCACCGAGAATCGGACGGGGGTAGTCTCAAGCTGGCCGGCCTGCTCTGGTGCCTGGC
CTCGCGCCGCCGTGTATCGCCCCGCCCTGGGCGGCAAGGCTGGCCCGGTCGGCACCAGTTGCGTGAGCGG
AAAGATGGCCGCTTCCCGGCCCTGCTGCAGGGAGCTCAAAATGGAGGACGCGGCGCTCGGGAGAGCGGGC
GGGTGAGTCACCCACACAAAGGAAAAGGGCCTTTCCGTCCTCAGCCGTCGCTTCATGTGACTCCACGGAG
TACCGGGCGCCGTCCAGGCACCTCGATTAGTTCTCGAGCTTTTGGAGTACGTCGTCTTTAGGTTGGGGGG
AGGGGTTTTATGCGATGGAGTTTCCCCACACTGAGTGGGTGGAGACTGAAGTTAGGCCAGCTTGGCACTT
GATGTAATTCTCCTTGGAATTTGCCCTTTTTGAGTTTGGATCTTGGTTCATTCTCAAGCCTCAGACAGTG
GTTCAAAGTTTTTTTCTTCCATTTCAGGTGTCGTGAGAAGGGCGAATTCGACCCAAGTTTGTACAAAAAA
GCAGGCTCGCCACCATGGTGAGCAAGGGCGAGGAGCTGTTCACCGGGGTGGTGCCCATCCTGGTCGAGCT
GGACGGCGACGTAAACGGCCACAAGTTCAGCGTGAGGGGCGAGGGCGAGGGCGATGCCACCAACGGCAAG
CTGACCCTGAAGTTCATCTGCACCACCGGCAAGCTGCCCGTGCCCTGGCCCACCCTCGTGACCACCCTGA
GCCACGGCGTGCAGTGCTTCGCCCGCTACCCCGACCACATGAAGCAGCACGACTTCTTCAAGTCCGCCAT
GCCCGAAGGCTACGTCCAGGAGCGCACCATCTTCTTCAAGGACGACGGCACCTACAAGACCCGCGCCGAG
GTGAAGTTCGAGGGCGACACCCTAGTGAACCGCATCGAGCTGAAGGGCGTCGACTTCAAGGAGGACGGCA
ACATCCTGGGGCACAAGCTGGAGTACAACTTCAACAGCCACAACATCTATATCATGGCCGTCAAGCAGAA
GAACGGCATCAAGGTGAACTTCAAGATCCGCCACAACGTGGAGGACGGCAGCGTGCAGCTCGCCGACCAC
TACCAGCAGAACACCCCCATCGGCGACGGCCCCGTGCTGCTGCCCGACAGCCACTACCTGAGCACCCAGT
CCGTGCTGAGCAAAGACCCCAACGAGAAGCGCGATCACATGGTCCTGCTGGAGTTCCGCACCGCCGCCGG
GATCACTCTCGGCATGGACGAGCTGTACAAGTAATACCACCCAGCTTTCTTGTACAAAGTGGTACGCGTG
AATTCACTCCTCAGGTGCAGGCTGCCTATCAGAAGGTGGTGGCTGGTGTGGCCAATGCCCTGGCTCACAA
ATACCACTGAGATCTTTTTCCCTCTGCCAAAAATTATGGGGACATCATGAAGCCCCTTGAGCATCTGACT
TCTGGCTAATAAAGGAAATTTATTTTCATTGCAATAGTGTGTTGGAATTTTTTGTGTCTCTCACTCGGAA
GGACATATGGGAGGGCAAATCATTTAAAACATCAGAATGAGTATTTGGTTTAGAGTTTGGCAACATATGC
CCATATGCTGGCTGCCATGAACAAAGGTTGGCTATAAAGAGGTCATCAGTATATGAAACAGCCCCCTGCT
GTCCATTCCTTATTCCATAGAAAAGCCTTGACTTGAGGTTAGATTTTTTTTATATTTTGTTTTGTGTTAT
TTTTTTCTTTAACATCCCTAAAATTTTCCTTACATGTTTTACTAGCCAGATTTTTCCTCCTCTCCTGACT
ACTCCCAGTCATAGCTGTCCCTCTTCTCTTATGGAGATCCCTCGACCTGCAGCCCAAGCTTGGCGTAATC
ATGGTCATAGCTGTTTCCTGTGTGAAATTGTTATCCGCTCACAATTCCACACAACATACGAGCCGGAAGC
ATAAAGTGTAAAGCCTGGGGTGCCTAATGAGTGAGCTAACTCACATTAATTGCGTTGCGCTCACTGCCCG
CTTTCCAGTCGGGAAACCTGTCGTGCCAGCGGATCGACAGTACTAAGCTTGGTCTAATACCCAATCTCTC
GTCTTATCCAGATGTTTTATACGCCTCTGGCCCGTGTCTCAAAATCTCTGATGTTACATTGCACAAGATA
AAATAATATCATCATGAACAATAAAACTGTCTGCTTACATAAACAGTAATACAAGGGGTGTTATGAGCCA
TATTCAACGGGAAACGTCGAGGCCGCGATTAAATTCCAACATGGATGCTGATTTATATGGGTATAAATGG
GCTCGCGATAATGTCGGGCAATCAGGTGCGACAATCTATCGCTTGTATGGGAAGCCCGATGCGCCAGAGT
TGTTTCTGAAACATGGCAAAGGTAGCGTTGCCAATGATGTTACAGATGAGATGGTCAGACTAAACTGGCT
GACGGAATTTATGCCTCTTCCGACCATCAAGCATTTTATCCGTACTCCTGATGATGCATGGTTACTCACC
ACTGCGATCCCCGGAAAAACAGCATTCCAGGTATTAGAAGAATATCCTGATTCAGGTGAAAATATTGTTG
ATGCGCTGGCAGTGTTCCTGCGCCGGTTGCATTCGATTCCTGTTTGTAATTGTCCTTTTAACAGCGATCG
CGTATTTCGTCTCGCTCAGGCGCAATCACGAATGAATAACGGTTTGGTTGATGCGAGTGATTTTGATGAC
GAGCGTAATGGCTGGCCTGTTGAACAAGTCTGGAAAGAAATGCATAAACTTTTGCCATTCTCACCGGATT
CAGTCGTCACTCATGGTGATTTCTCACTTGATAACCTTATTTTTGACGAGGGGAAATTAATAGGTTGTAT
TGATGTTGGACGAGTCGGAATCGCAGACCGATACCAGGATCTTGCCATCCTATGGAACTGCCTCGGTGAG
TTTTCTCCTTCATTACAGAAACGGCTTTTTCAAAAATATGGTATTGATAATCCTGATATGAATAAATTGC
AGTTTCATTTGATGCTCGATGAGTTTTTCTAATCAGAATTGGTTAATTGGTTGTAACACTGGCAGAGCAT
TACGCTGACTTGACGGGACGGCGCAAGCTCATGACCAAAATCCCTTAACGTGAGTTACGCGTCGTTCCAC
TGAGCGTCAGAGGTATCACTAGTATTACAGAGGTAAGTTATAACAGTCGCCTAACCC
