>Addgene plasmid #103231 | LSB-hsa-miR-136-5p | depositor partial sequence | sequence record 195512 | hsa-miR-136-5p target
TCCATCATCAAAACAAATGGAGT
