>Addgene plasmid #103231 | LSB-hsa-miR-136-5p | addgene partial sequence | sequence record 269435 | mKate2-F 5'-ACCCGCTAAGAACCTCAAGA-3'
AGGAGGCCGACAAAGAGACATACGTCGAGCAGCACGAGGTGGCTGTGGCCAGATACTGCGACCTCCCTAG
CAAACTGGGGCACAAACTTAATTGAGAATTCTACCACCCAGCTTTCTTGTACAAAGTGGTACGTCTCAAG
ACCAGAGGTCTCTGCTTTGCTAGAATCCATCATCAAAACAAATGGAGTTCCATCATCAAAACAAATGGAG
TTCCATCATCAAAACAAATGGAGTTCCATCATCAAAACAAATGGAGTCAACCAGAAGAGACCTGTGCTTC
ACTCCTCAGGTGCAGGCTGCCTATCAGAAGGTGGTGGCTGGTGTGGCCAATGCCCTGGCTCACAAATACC
ACTGAGATCTTTTTCCCTCTGCCAAAAATTATGGGGACATCATGAAGCCCCTTGAGCATCTGACTTCTGG
CTAATAAAGGAAATTTATTTTCATTGCAATAGTGTGTTGGAATTTTTTGTGTCTCTCACTCGGAAGGACA
TATGGGAGGGCAAATCATTTAAAACATCAGAATGAGTATTTGGTTTAGAGTTTGGCAACATATGCCCATA
TGCTGGCTGCCATGAACAAAGGTTGGCTATAAAGAGGTCATCAGTATATGAAACAGCCCCCTGCTGTCCA
TTCCTTATTCCATAGAAAAGCCTTGACTTGAGGTTAGATTTTT
